Addgene plasmid #198582: pENTR223-BPLF1_1-1000
Purpose: Gateway Entry Clone
Depositing lab: Eric Johannsen. Depositing organization: Brigham and Women's Hospital. Publication: Epstein-Barr virus and virus human protein interaction maps. Calderwood MA, Venkatesan K, Xing L, Chase MR, Vazquez A, Holthaus AM, Ewence AE, Li N, Hirozane-Kishikawa T, Hill DE, Vidal M, Kieff E, Johannsen E. Proc Natl Acad Sci U S A. 2007 May 1;104(18):7606-11. doi: 10.1073/pnas.0702332104. Epub 2007 Apr 19. PubMed 17446270.
Backbone
  Vector backbone: pENTR223.1
  Backbone manufacturer: Invitrogen
  Backbone size w/o insert (bp): 2875
  Vector type: Gateway Entry Vector
Growth in bacteria
  Bacterial resistance: Spectinomycin, 50 μg/mL
  Growth temperature: 37°C
  Growth strain: DH5alpha
  Copy number: High Copy
Gene/Insert
  Gene/Insert name: BPLF1_1-1000
  Species: Epstein-Barr virus
  Mutation: None (wildtype)
  Cloning method: Gateway Cloning
Terms and licenses: Academic/Nonprofit Terms; Industry Terms: Not Available to Industry
How to cite: pENTR223-BPLF1_1-1000 was a gift from Eric Johannsen (Addgene plasmid # 198582 ; http://n2t.net/addgene:198582 ; RRID:Addgene_198582)
