[The description below was written by a language model from this plasmid's Addgene catalogue record and pLannotate feature annotations shown in this document.]
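Description:
pENTR223-BPLF1_1-1000 is a Gateway entry clone built on the pENTR223.1 backbone, carrying an N-terminal portion of the Epstein-Barr virus BPLF1 open reading frame. It is a bacterial cloning plasmid rather than an expression vector. It replicates in E. coli from a high-copy ColE1/pUC-type origin and is selected with spectinomycin through the aadA (SmR) aminoglycoside adenylyltransferase gene. This gene sits downstream of a fragment of the class 1 integron Pc promoter and a short remnant of a gentamicin resistance gene. The sequenced record is 5,787 nt, consistent with the stated 2,875 bp backbone plus the insert.

The insert is annotated as a 3,000 nt coding fragment matching the EBV large tegument protein, which agrees with the "1-1000" in the name denoting the first 1,000 codons. The record lists it as wild type. This protein is described as a multifunctional tegument component involved in capsid transport and uncoating during entry, with deneddylase activity against nuclear cullin-RING ligases. The fragment is flanked by two attL recombination sites (annotated as attL3 and attL2), so an LR Clonase reaction can transfer it directionally into any compatible destination vector supplying promoters, tags or fusion partners. No promoter drives the insert in the sense direction. The only nearby promoter is a T7 promoter beyond the downstream att site, on the opposite strand. The rrnB T1 and T2 terminators upstream insulate the cassette from read-through transcription, and the small lacI and lacZα fragments appear to be backbone remnants.

The associated publication concerns EBV and virus-human protein interaction maps, suggesting the clone served as a source ORF for interaction screening, although the record gives its purpose only as a Gateway entry clone.
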