Features (pLannotate 1.2.2; 12 found; start..end, strand, type, name):
    121..213     +  CDS            lacI (fragment): lac repressor; lacI; The lac repressor binds to the lac operator to inhibit transcription in E. coli. This inhibition can be relieved by adding lactose or isopropyl-β-D-thiogalactopyranoside (IPTG).
    268..295     -  terminator     rrnB T2 terminator: transcription terminator T2 from the E. coli rrnB gene
    427..470     +  terminator     rrnB T1 terminator: Escherichia coli rrnB; transcription terminator T1 from the E. coli rrnB gene
    517..553     -  CDS            lacZα (fragment): LacZα fragment of β-galactosidase; lacZ fragment
    570..665     +  protein_bind   attL3: mutant version of attL; recombination site for the Gateway® LR reaction LR Clonase™
    668..3667    +  CDS            LTP_EBVB9 (fragment): Experimental evidence at protein level: Swiss-Prot protein existence level 1. Large tegument protein that plays multiple roles in the viral cycle. During viral entry, remains associated with the capsid while most of the tegument is detached and participates in the capsid transport toward the host nucleus. Plays a role in the routing of the capsid at the nuclear pore complex and subsequent uncoating. Within the host nucleus, acts as a deneddylase and promotes the degradation of nuclear CRLs (cullin-RING ubiquitin ligases) and thereby stabilizes nuclear CRL substrates, while cytoplasmic CRLs rem
   3666..3765    -  protein_bind   attL2: mutant version of attL; recombination site for the Gateway® LR reaction LR Clonase™
   3783..3801    -  promoter       T7 promoter: promoter for bacteriophage T7 RNA polymerase
   3991..4014    +  promoter       Pc promoter (fragment): intI1 (promoter lies within the coding sequence); class 1 integron promoter
   4190..4246    +  CDS            GmR (fragment): gentamycin acetyltransferase; aacC1; confers resistance to gentamycin
   4253..5044    +  CDS            SmR: aminoglycoside adenylyltransferase (Murphy, 1985); aadA; confers resistance to spectinomycin and streptomycin
   5137..5725    +  rep_origin     ori: high-copy-number ColE1/pMB1/pBR322/pUC origin of replication
>Addgene plasmid #198582 | pENTR223-BPLF1_1-1000 | addgene full sequence | sequence record 448273 | Addgene NGS Result
CTTTCCTGCGTTATCCCCTGATTCTGTGGATAACCGTATTACCGCCTTTGAGTGAGCTGATACCGCTCGC
CGCAGCCGAACGACCGAGCGCAGCGAGTCAGTGAGCGAGGAAGCGGAAGAGCGCCCAATACGCAAACCGC
CTCTCCCCGCGCGTTGGCCGATTCATTAATGCAGCTGGCACGACAGGTTTCCCGACTGGAAAGCGGGCAG
TGAGCGCAACGCAATTAATACGCGTACCGCTAGCCAGGAAGAGTTTGTAGAAACGCAAAAAGGCCATCCG
TCAGGATGGCCTTCTGCTTAGTTTGATGCCTGGCAGTTTATGGCGGGCGTCCTGCCCGCCACCCTCCGGG
CCGTTGCTTCACAACGTTCAAATCCGCTCCCGGCGGATTTGTCCTACTCAGGAGAGCGTTCACCGACAAA
CAACAGATAAAACGAAAGGCCCAGTCTTCCGACTGAGCCTTTCGTTTTATTTGATGCCTGGCAGTTCCCT
ACTCTCGCGTTAACGCTAGCATGGATGTTTTCCCAGTCACGACGTTGTAAAACGACGGCCAGTCTTAAGC
TCGGGCCCCAAATAATGATTTTATTTTGACTGATAGTGACCTGTTCGTTGCAACAAATTGATGAGCAATG
CTTTTTTATAATGCCAACTTTGTACAAAAAAGTTGGCATGAGTAACGGCGACTGGGGGCAAAGCCAGCGC
ACCCGGGGAACCGGCCCCGTGCGCGGAATCAGGACCATGGATGTGAATGCCCCCGGGGGCGGGAGTGGAG
GCTCGGCCCTCCGCATCCTAGGCACGGCCTCGTGCAACCAGGCCCACTGCAAGTTTGGCCGCTTTGCCGG
CATCCAGTGCGTCAGCAACTGCGTCCTCTACCTGGTCAAGAGCTTCCTGGCCGGCCGCCCCCTGACCTCC
CGCCCTGAGCTGGACGAGGTCCTGGACGAGGGGGCGCGGCTGGATGCCCTCATGCGCCAGAGCGGCATCC
TCAAGGGGCACGAGATGGCCCAGTTGACGGACGTGCCCAGCTCCGTGGTCCTGAGGGGCGGTGGGCGCGT
GCACATATACCGCTCGGCGGAGATCTTTGGCCTCGTCCTATTCCCTGCCCAGATCGCAAACTCGGCAGTT
GTTCAGTCCCTGGCCGAGGTCCTGCACGGCAGTTACAACGGGGTGGCCCAGTTCATCCTCTACATCTGCG
ACATCTACGCGGGGGCCATCATCATCGAGACAGATGGCTCCTTCTACTTGTTTGACCCCCACTGCCAGAA
GGATGCGGCCCCGGGCACCCCCGCCCATGTCAGAGTCAGCACCTATGCGCACGACATCCTGCAGTACGTG
GGGGCACCAGGGGCCCAGTACACTTGCGTGCATCTCTATTTTCTACCCGAGGCCTTTGAGACAGAGGACC
CCCGCATCTTTATGCTGGAACACTATGGCGTGTATGACTTTTATGAGGCCAACGGCAGCGGCTTTGACCT
GGTGGGGCCCGAGCTTGTGTCCAGTGATGGGGAGGCGGCGGGGACGCCCGGTGCTGATAGCAGCCCTCCC
GTCATGCTACCGTTTGAACGGCGAATAATACCGTATAACCTCAGGCCACTGCCCTCTCGATCTTTCACAT
CCGACTCATTCCCTGCCGCCAGGTATAGTCCTGCAAAGACCAACTCCCCGCCGTCGTCTCCGGCCTCTGC
GGCCCCGGCCTCTGCGGCCCCGGCCTCTGCGGCCCCGGCCTCCGCGGCCCCGGCCTCCGCGGCCCCGGCC
TCCGCGGCCCCGGCCTCCGCGGCCCCGGCCTCCGCGGCCCCGGCCTCCAGCCCTCCCCTCTTCATCCCCA
TCCCCGGCCTAGGTCACACCCCCGGGGTCCCCGCTCCCTCCACGCCACCAAGGGCGTCGAGCGGCGCAGC
GCCTCAGACTCCCAAGAGGAAAAAGGGATTGGGCAAAGATAGCCCCCACAAGAAGCCCACCTCCGGCCGC
CGCCTCCCTCTGTCCTCCACCACTGACACAGAGGATGATCAGCTGCCACGCACCCACGTTCCGCCCCATC
GCCCCCCTTCAGCAGCTCGCCTTCCCCCTCCAGTAATCCCCATCCCTCACCAATCACCACCCGCCTCCCC
GACACCCCACCCCGCGCCAGTCTCAACTATCGCTCCTTCAGTCACTCCATCTCCTCGCCTCCCTTTGCAA
ATACCCATCCCTCTGCCACAGGCAGCTCCCTCGAACCCAAAAATCCCTCTGACCACCCCATCCCCTTCCC
CGACTGCAGCAGCAGCCCCCACCACCACGACTCTTTCTCCTCCTCCAACTCAGCAGCAGCCCCCGCAATC
AGCCGCCCCGGCTCCTTCTCCACTTCTTCCTCAGCAGCAGCCCACGCCATCAGCCGCCCCGGCTCCTTCT
CCACTTCTTCCTCAGCAGCAGCCCCCGCCATCAGCCGCCCGGGCTCCTTCTCCTCTTCCTCCTCAGCAGC
AGCCCCTGCCATCAGCTACCCCGGCTCCTCCTCCTGCTCAGCAGCTCCCACCATCAGCCACGACACTCGA
ACCAGAAAAAAACCATCCCCCGGCCGCTGACAGGGCTGGAACGGAGATATCCCCATCACCTCCCTTCGGG
CAGCAGCCCTCCTTTGGGGATGATGCATCTGGGGGTTCTGGCCTCGTCCGCTACCTGTCTGACCTAGAGG
AGCCTTTCCTATCCATGTCCGACTCTGAAGAAGCGGAGAGCGACTTAGCCTCCGATATCCCCACCACAGA
GGATGAAGACATGTTCGAAGATGAAGTGTTCTCCAACAGCCTGGAATCGGGATCCAGTGCCCCCACGTCC
CCCATCACACTGGACACCGCCAGGAGCCAATACTATCAGACCACCTTTGACATAGAGACTCCTGAGATGG
ACTTTGTGCCCCTCGAGAGCAACATTGCGAGAATAGCCGGACATACCTACCAGGAACAGGCCATCGTCTA
CGACCCGGCCTCTAACCGGGAAGTGCCAGAGGCAGATGCCTTGAGCATGATAGACTATCTTCTTGTGACA
GTGGTCCTCGAGCAGGGGCTAATAAGGAGTAGGGACCGATCGTCTGTGCTAAATCTGCTGGAATTCTTAA
AGGACTGGTCGGGACATCTGCAGGTCCCCACGCTGGACCTGGAGCAACTGCTCACTTCCGAACTTAACAT
CCAAAACCTCGCAAACATGCTATCAGAAAACAAGGGAAGAGCGGGAGAGTTCCATAAGCACCTGGCCGCA
AAGCTGGAGGCCTGCCTGCCGTCCCTGGCCACGAAGGACGCGGTCCGTGTAGATGCCGGTGCTAAGATGC
TGGCTGAAATTCCCCAGCTGGCCGAGAGCGACGATGGAAAATTTGACCTGGAGGCGGCCCGCAGACGCCT
GACCGACCTGCTCTCGGGCGGAGATCAGGAGGCGGGGGAAGGAGGAGGAGAACCCGAGGATAATTCCATC
TACAGGGGCCCGCACGTGGACGTCCCCTTGGTCCTGGACGACGAAAGCTGGAAGCGCCTCCTATCCCTGG
CGGAGGCCGCCCGAACGGCCGTGGCCAGACAACAGGCTGGGGTAGATGAGGAGGACGTCCGCTTTTTGGC
GCTGTTGACAGCGATAGAGTATGGGGCCCCTCCCGCCGCCTCAGTGCCCCCCTTTGTCCACAACGTGGCC
GTCCGGTCCAAGAATGCGGCCCTGCACCCAACTTTCTTGTACAAAGTTGGCATTATAAGAAAGCATTGCT
TATCAATTTGTTGCAACGAACAGGTCACTATCAGTCAAAATAAAATCATTATTTGCCATCCAGCTGATAT
CCCCTATAGTGAGTCGTATTACATGGTCATAGCTGTTTCCTGGCAGCTCTGGCCCGTGTCTCAAAATCTC
TGATGTTACATTGCACAAGATAAAAATATATCATCATGCCTCCTCTAGACCAGCCAGGACAGAAATGCCT
CGACTTCGCTGCTACCCAAGGTTGCCGGGTGACGCACACCGTGGAAACGGATGAAGGCACGAACCCAGTG
GACATAAGCCTGTTCGGTTCGTAAGCTGTAATGCAAGTAGCGTATGCGCTCACGCAACTGGTCCAGAACC
TTGACCGAACGCAGCGGTGGTAACGGCGCAGTGGCGGTTTTCATGGCTTGTTATGACTGTTTTTTTGGGG
TACAGTCTATGCCTCGGGCATCCAAGCAGCAAGCGCGTTACGCCGTGGGTCGATGTTTGATGTTATGGAG
CAGCAACGATGTTACGCAGCAGGGCAGTCGCCCTAAAACAAAGTTAAACATTATGAGGGAAGCGGTGATC
GCCGAAGTATCGACTCAACTATCAGAGGTAGTTGGCGTCATCGAGCGCCATCTCGAACCGACGTTGCTGG
CCGTACATTTGTACGGCTCCGCAGTGGATGGCGGCCTGAAGCCACACAGTGATATTGATTTGCTGGTTAC
GGTGACCGTAAGGCTTGATGAAACAACGCGGCGAGCTTTGATCAACGACCTTTTGGAAACTTCGGCTTCC
CCTGGAGAGAGCGAGATTCTCCGCGCTGTAGAAGTCACCATTGTTGTGCACGACGACATCATTCCGTGGC
GTTATCCAGCTAAGCGCGAACTGCAATTTGGAGAATGGCAGCGCAATGACATTCTTGCAGGTATCTTCGA
GCCAGCCACGATCGACATTGATCTGGCTATCTTGCTGACAAAAGCAAGAGAACATAGCGTTGCCTTGGTA
GGTCCAGCGGCGGAGGAACTCTTTGATCCGGTTCCTGAACAGGATCTATTTGAGGCGCTAAATGAAACCT
TAACGCTATGGAACTCGCCGCCCGACTGGGCTGGCGATGAGCGAAATGTAGTGCTTACGTTGTCCCGCAT
TTGGTACAGCGCAGTAACCGGCAAAATCGCGCCGAAGGATGTCGCTGCCGACTGGGCAATGGAGCGCCTG
CCGGCCCAGTATCAGCCCGTCATACTTGAAGCTAGACAGGCTTATCTTGGACAAGAAGAAGATCGCTTGG
CCTCGCGCGCAGATCAGTTGGAAGAATTTGTCCACTACGTGAAAGGCGAGATCACCAAGGTAGTCGGCAA
ATAACCCTCGAGCCACCCATGACCAAAATCCCTTAACGTGAGTTACGCGTCGTTCCACTGAGCGTCAGAC
CCCGTAGAAAAGATCAAAGGATCTTCTTGAGATCCTTTTTTTCTGCGCGTAATCTGCTGCTTGCAAACAA
AAAAACCACCGCTACCAGCGGTGGTTTGTTTGCCGGATCAAGAGCTACCAACTCTTTTTCCGAAGGTAAC
TGGCTTCAGCAGAGCGCAGATACCAAATACTGTTCTTCTAGTGTAGCCGTAGTTAGGCCACCACTTCAAG
AACTCTGTAGCACCGCCTACATACCTCGCTCTGCTAATCCTGTTACCAGTGGCTGCTGCCAGTGGCGATA
AGTCGTGTCTTACCGGGTTGGACTCAAGACGATAGTTACCGGATAAGGCGCAGCGGTCGGGCTGAACGGG
GGGTTCGTGCACACAGCCCAGCTTGGAGCGAACGACCTACACCGAACTGAGATACCTACAGCGTGAGCTA
TGAGAAAGCGCCACGCTTCCCGAAGGGAGAAAGGCGGACAGGTATCCGGTAAGCGGCAGGGTCGGAACAG
GAGAGCGCACGAGGGAGCTTCCAGGGGGAAACGCCTGGTATCTTTATAGTCCTGTCGGGTTTCGCCACCT
CTGACTTGAGCGTCGATTTTTGTGATGCTCGTCAGGGGGGCGGAGCCTATGGAAAAACGCCAGCAACGCG
GCCTTTTTACGGTTCCTGGCCTTTTGCTGGCCTTTTGCTCACATGTT
